>Addgene plasmid #139559 | pENTR-L1R5-floxHygpA | addgene full sequence | sequence record 274683 | Addgene NGS Result
CTTTCCTGCGTTATCCCCTGATTCTGTGGATAACCGTATTACCGCCTTTGAGTGAGCTGATACCGCTCGC
CGCAGCCGAACGACCGAGCGCAGCGAGTCAGTGAGCGAGGAAGCGGAAGAGCGCCCAATACGCAAACCGC
CTCTCCCCGCGCGTTGGCCGATTCATTAATGCAGCTGGCACGACAGGTTTCCCGACTGGAAAGCGGGCAG
TGAGCGCAACGCAATTAATACGCGTACCGCTAGCCAGGAAGAGTTTGTAGAAACGCAAAAAGGCCATCCG
TCAGGATGGCCTTCTGCTTAGTTTGATGCCTGGCAGTTTATGGCGGGCGTCCTGCCCGCCACCCTCCGGG
CCGTTGCTTCACAACGTTCAAATCCGCTCCCGGCGGATTTGTCCTACTCAGGAGAGCGTTCACCGACAAA
CAACAGATAAAACGAAAGGCCCAGTCTTCCGACTGAGCCTTTCGTTTTATTTGATGCCTGGCAGTTCCCT
ACTCTCGCGTTAACGCTAGCATGGATGTTTTCCCAGTCACGACGTTGTAAAACGACGGCCAGTCTTAAGC
TCGGGCCCCAAATAATGATTTTATTTTGACTGATAGTGACCTGTTCGTTGCAACAAATTGATGAGCAATG
CTTTTTTATAATGCCAACTTTGTACAAAAAAGCAGGCTTAATAACTTCGTATAGCATACATTATACGAAG
TTATACCATGAAAAAGCCTGAACTCACCGCGACGTCTGTCGAGAAGTTTCTGATCGAAAAGTTCGACAGC
GTCTCCGACCTGATGCAGCTCTCGGAGGGCGAAGAATCTCGTGCTTTCAGCTTCGATGTAGGAGGGCGTG
GATATGTCCTGCGGGTAAATAGCTGCGCCGATGGTTTCTACAAAGATCGTTATGTTCATCGGCACTTTGC
ATCGGCCGCGCTCCCGATTCCGGAAGTGCTTGACATTGGGGAATTCAGCGAGAGCCTGACCTATTGCATC
TCCCGCCGTGCACAGGGTGTCACGTTGCAAGACCTGCCTGAAACCGAACTGCCCGCTGTTCTGCAGCCGG
TCGCGGAGGCCATGGATGCGATCGCTGCGGCCGATCTTAGCCAGACGAGCGGGTTCGGCCCATTCGGACC
GCAAGGAATCGGTCAATACACTACGTGGCGTGATTTCATATGCGCGATTGCTGATCCCCATGTGTATCAC
TGGCAAACTGTGATGGACGACACCGTCAGTGCGTCCGTCGCGCAGGCTCTCGATGAGCTGATGCTTTGGG
CCGAGGACTGCCCCGAAGTCCGGCACCTCGTGCACGCGGATTTCGGCTCCAACAATGTCCTGACGGACAA
TGGCCGCATAACAGCGGTCATTGACTGGAGCGAGGCGATGTTCGGGGATTCCCAATACGAGGTCGCCAAC
ATCTTCTTCTGGAGGCCGTGGTTGGCTTGTATGGAGCAGCAGACGCGCTACTTCGAGCGGAGGCATCCGG
AGCTTGCAGGATCGCCGCGGCTCCGGGCGTATATGCTCCGCATTGGTCTTGACCAACTCTATCAGAGCTT
GGTTGACGGCAATTTCGATGATGCAGCTTGGGCGCAGGGTCGATGCGACGCAATCGTCCGATCCGGAGCC
GGGACTGTCGGGCGTACACAAATCGCCCGCAGAAGCGCGGCCGTCTGGACCGATGGCTGTGTAGAAGTAC
TCGCCGATAGTGGAAACCGACGCCCCAGCACTCGTCCGAGGGCAAAGGAATAGTCGAGAAATTGATGATC
TATTAAGCAATAAAGACGTCCACTAAAATGGAAGTTTTTCCTGTCATACTTTGTTAAGAAGGGTGAGAAC
AGAGTACCTACATTTTGAATGGAAGGATTGGAGCTACGGGGGTGGGGGTGGGGTGGGATTAGATAAATGC
CTGCTCTTTACTGAAGGCTCTTTACTATTGCTTTATGATAATGTTTCATAGTTGGATATCATAATTTAAA
CAAGCAAAACCAAATTAAGGGCCAGCTCATTCCTCCACTCACGATCTATAGATCCACTAGTTCTAGATAA
GTAATGATCATAATCAGCCATATCACATCTGTAGAGGTTTTACTTGCTTTAAAAAACCTCCCACACCTCC
CCCTGAACCTGAAACATAAAATGAATGCAATTGTTGTTGTTAACTTGTTTATTGCAGCTTATAATGGTTA
CAAATAAAGCAATAGCATCACAAATTTCACAAATAAAGCATTTTTTTCACTGCATTCTAGTTGTGGTTTG
TCCAAACTCATCAATGTATCTTATCATGTCTGGATCCCAATAACTTCGTATAGCATACATTATACGAAGT
TATACAACTTTGTATACAAAAGTTGAACGAGAAACGTAAAATGATATAAATATCAATATATTAAATTAGA
TTTTGCATAAAAAACAGACTACATAATACTGTAAAACACAACATATCCAGTCACTATGAATCAACTACTT
AGATGGTATTAGTGACCTGTACTGCAGGGCGGCCGCGATATCCCCTATAGTGAGTCGTATTACATGGTCA
TAGCTGTTTCCTGGCAGCTCTGGCCCGTGTCTCAAAATCTCTGATGTTACATTGCACAAGATAAAAATAT
ATCATCATGAACAATAAAACTGTCTGCTTACATAAACAGTAATACAAGGGGTGTTATGAGCCATATTCAA
CGGGAAACGTCGAGGCCGCGATTAAATTCCAACATGGATGCTGATTTATATGGGTATAAATGGGCTCGCG
ATAATGTCGGGCAATCAGGTGCGACAATCTATCGCTTGTATGGGAAGCCCGATGCGCCAGAGTTGTTTCT
GAAACATGGCAAAGGTAGCGTTGCCAATGATGTTACAGATGAGATGGTCAGACTAAACTGGCTGACGGAA
TTTATGCCTCTTCCGACCATCAAGCATTTTATCCGTACTCCTGATGATGCATGGTTACTCACCACTGCGA
TCCCCGGAAAAACAGCATTCCAGGTATTAGAAGAATATCCTGATTCAGGTGAAAATATTGTTGATGCGCT
GGCAGTGTTCCTGCGCCGGTTGCATTCGATTCCTGTTTGTAATTGTCCTTTTAACAGCGATCGCGTATTT
CGTCTCGCTCAGGCGCAATCACGAATGAATAACGGTTTGGTTGATGCGAGTGATTTTGATGACGAGCGTA
ATGGCTGGCCTGTTGAACAAGTCTGGAAAGAAATGCATAAACTTTTGCCATTCTCACCGGATTCAGTCGT
CACTCATGGTGATTTCTCACTTGATAACCTTATTTTTGACGAGGGGAAATTAATAGGTTGTATTGATGTT
GGACGAGTCGGAATCGCAGACCGATACCAGGATCTTGCCATCCTATGGAACTGCCTCGGTGAGTTTTCTC
CTTCATTACAGAAACGGCTTTTTCAAAAATATGGTATTGATAATCCTGATATGAATAAATTGCAGTTTCA
TTTGATGCTCGATGAGTTTTTCTAATCAGAATTGGTTAATTGGTTGTAACACTGGCAGAGCATTACGCTG
ACTTGACGGGACGGCGCAAGCTCATGACCAAAATCCCTTAACGTGAGTTACGCGTCGTTCCACTGAGCGT
CAGACCCCGTAGAAAAGATCAAAGGATCTTCTTGAGATCCTTTTTTTCTGCGCGTAATCTGCTGCTTGCA
AACAAAAAAACCACCGCTACCAGCGGTGGTTTGTTTGCCGGATCAAGAGCTACCAACTCTTTTTCCGAAG
GTAACTGGCTTCAGCAGAGCGCAGATACCAAATACTGTTCTTCTAGTGTAGCCGTAGTTAGGCCACCACT
TCAAGAACTCTGTAGCACCGCCTACATACCTCGCTCTGCTAATCCTGTTACCAGTGGCTGCTGCCAGTGG
CGATAAGTCGTGTCTTACCGGGTTGGACTCAAGACGATAGTTACCGGATAAGGCGCAGCGGTCGGGCTGA
ACGGGGGGTTCGTGCACACAGCCCAGCTTGGAGCGAACGACCTACACCGAACTGAGATACCTACAGCGTG
AGCTATGAGAAAGCGCCACGCTTCCCGAAGGGAGAAAGGCGGACAGGTATCCGGTAAGCGGCAGGGTCGG
AACAGGAGAGCGCACGAGGGAGCTTCCAGGGGGAAACGCCTGGTATCTTTATAGTCCTGTCGGGTTTCGC
CACCTCTGACTTGAGCGTCGATTTTTGTGATGCTCGTCAGGGGGGCGGAGCCTATGGAAAAACGCCAGCA
ACGCGGCCTTTTTACGGTTCCTGGCCTTTTGCTGGCCTTTTGCTCACATGTT
Features (pLannotate 1.2.2; 15 found; start..end, strand, type, name):
    121..213     +  CDS            lacI (fragment): lac repressor; lacI; The lac repressor binds to the lac operator to inhibit transcription in E. coli. This inhibition can be relieved by adding lactose or isopropyl-β-D-thiogalactopyranoside (IPTG).
    268..295     -  terminator     rrnB T2 terminator: transcription terminator T2 from the E. coli rrnB gene
    427..470     +  terminator     rrnB T1 terminator: Escherichia coli rrnB; transcription terminator T1 from the E. coli rrnB gene
    517..553     -  CDS            lacZα (fragment): LacZα fragment of β-galactosidase; lacZ fragment
    569..668     +  protein_bind   attL1: mutant version of attL; recombination site for the Gateway® LR reaction LR Clonase™
    671..704     +  protein_bind   loxP: Cre-mediated recombination occurs in the 8-bp core sequence (GCATACAT). Cre recombinase
    708..1733    +  CDS            HygR: aminoglycoside phosphotransferase from E. coli; aph(4)-Ia; confers resistance to hygromycin
   1737..2014    +  polyA_signal   PGK poly(A) signal (fragment): mouse phosphoglycerate kinase 1 polyadenylation signal
   2034..2119    +  CDS            large T antigen (fragment): large T antigen from SV40 (simian virus 40)
   2142..2276    +  polyA_signal   SV40 poly(A) signal: SV40 polyadenylation signal
   2280..2313    +  protein_bind   loxP: Cre-mediated recombination occurs in the 8-bp core sequence (GCATACAT). Cre recombinase
   2315..2438    +  protein_bind   attR5: mutant version of attR; recombination site for the Gateway® LR reaction LR Clonase™
   2494..2512    -  promoter       T7 promoter: promoter for bacteriophage T7 RNA polymerase
   2646..3455    +  CDS            KanR: aminoglycoside phosphotransferase; aph(3')-Ia; confers resistance to kanamycin in bacteria or G418 (Geneticin®) in eukaryotes
   3602..4190    +  rep_origin     ori: high-copy-number ColE1/pMB1/pBR322/pUC origin of replication
