[The description below was written by a language model from this plasmid's Addgene catalogue record and pLannotate feature annotations shown in this document.]
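Description:
pENTR-L1R5-floxHygpA is a Gateway entry clone built on the pDONR221 backbone and intended as a building block for assembling mammalian expression constructs by MultiSite Gateway recombination. It is maintained in E. coli at high copy through a ColE1/pUC-type origin and selected with kanamycin via the KanR (aph(3')-Ia) gene. The sequenced plasmid is about 4.25 kb. Typical donor-vector elements are present around the cloning region: rrnB T1 and T2 terminators upstream, which insulate the insert from read-through transcription in bacteria, a T7 promoter downstream in reverse orientation, and short annotated lacI and lacZα fragments that appear to be backbone remnants.

The payload sits between attL1 and attR5, the site pair that defines the first-position module in a multi-fragment LR reaction. It consists of a hygromycin resistance coding sequence (HygR, aph(4)-Ia) with its stop codon, followed by tandem polyadenylation sequences, a mouse PGK poly(A) fragment and an SV40 poly(A) signal (with a small adjacent SV40 large T fragment). The whole unit is bracketed by two loxP sites in the same orientation. No promoter is annotated within the cassette, so hygromycin resistance would presumably depend on a promoter supplied by the destination vector after recombination. In such an arrangement the floxed HygR-poly(A) unit would act as a selectable transcriptional stop: cells can be selected with hygromycin while downstream modules remain silent, and Cre recombinase excises the cassette to leave a single loxP and permit expression of whatever is placed downstream. The record itself states only the cassette composition, not a specific downstream application.
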