Addgene plasmid #139559: pENTR-L1R5-floxHygpA
Purpose: floxed Hygromycin resistant gene with stop codon franking to pA sequeneces between attL1-attR5 on Gateway entry vector
Depositing lab: Minoru Ko. Depositing organization: Keio University.
Backbone
  Vector backbone: pDONR221
  Backbone size w/o insert (bp): 2582
  Vector type: Mammalian Expression
Growth in bacteria
  Bacterial resistance: Kanamycin, 50 μg/mL
  Growth temperature: 37°C
  Growth strain: DH5alpha
  Copy number: High Copy
Gene/Insert
  Gene/Insert name: Hygromycin resistant gene
  Species: Synthetic
  Cloning method: Gateway Cloning
Terms and licenses: Academic/Nonprofit Terms; Industry Terms: Not Available to Industry
How to cite: pENTR-L1R5-floxHygpA was a gift from Minoru Ko (Addgene plasmid # 139559 ; http://n2t.net/addgene:139559 ; RRID:Addgene_139559)
